Addgene plasmid #42770: TAL3307
Depositing lab: Keith Joung. Depositing organization: Massachusetts General Hospital. Publication: Targeted gene disruption in somatic zebrafish cells using engineered TALENs. Sander JD, Cade L, Khayter C, Reyon D, Peterson RT, Joung JK, Yeh JR. Nat Biotechnol. 2011 Aug 5;29(8):697-8. doi: 10.1038/nbt.1934. PubMed 21822241.
Backbone
  Vector backbone: JDS70
  Backbone manufacturer: Addgene plasmid #32285
  Backbone size w/o insert (bp): 6447
  Vector type: Mammalian Expression ; T7
Growth in bacteria
  Bacterial resistance: Ampicillin, 100 μg/mL
  Growth temperature: 37°C
  Growth strain: XL1 Blue
  Copy number: High Copy
Gene/Insert
  Gene/Insert name: ZebrafishCommunity-mapk14a-right (alt name: mapk14a)
  Species: D. rerio (zebrafish)
  Insert size (bp): 1640
  Entrez Gene: mapk14a (a.k.a. p38, p38a, zp38a, MAPK14, fk28c03, hm:zeh1243, wu:fk28c03)
  Promoter: CMV
  Tag / fusion protein: 3X Flag (N terminal on backbone); WT FOKI (C terminal on backbone)
  Cloning method: Restriction Enzyme; 5′ cloning site N/A (destroyed during cloning); 3′ cloning site N/A (destroyed during cloning)
  Sequencing primers: 5′ CMV-F; 3′ BGH-rev
Terms and licenses: Academic/Nonprofit Terms; Industry Terms: Not Available to Industry
Depositor comments: Target binding site: TCAGCGCCCATAAGGTGA It is strongly recommended that users perform a diagnostic digest to verify this plasmid prior to use. For example, a double digest of the plasmid with BamHI and KpnI should result in two bands at 2.3kb and 5.8kb.
How to cite: TAL3307 was a gift from Keith Joung (Addgene plasmid # 42770 ; http://n2t.net/addgene:42770 ; RRID:Addgene_42770)
