[The description below was written by a language model from this plasmid's Addgene catalogue record.]
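Description:
TAL3307 is a TALEN expression plasmid encoding the "right" half of a nuclease pair designed against the zebrafish mapk14a gene (also known as p38a). It is built on the JDS70 backbone, a roughly 6.4 kb TALEN framework vector listed as a mammalian expression and T7 vector. It is propagated in E. coli as a high-copy plasmid under ampicillin selection. The record includes no feature table, so the origin of replication and polyadenylation signal are not explicitly listed, although the use of a BGH reverse sequencing primer suggests a BGH terminator downstream of the coding region.

The insert of about 1.6 kb is not zebrafish genomic or cDNA sequence. It is an engineered array of TAL effector repeats assembled to recognise a specific site in mapk14a, and it was cloned by restriction enzyme methods that destroyed both junction sites. The backbone supplies the flanking parts of the open reading frame: an N-terminal 3X Flag tag for detection and a C-terminal wild-type FokI nuclease domain.

Because FokI cleaves only as a dimer, this plasmid has to be used with a matching "left" TALEN that binds the opposite strand nearby. Together the two monomers make a double-strand break, whose error-prone repair produces disruptive indels. A CMV promoter drives expression in transfected cells. The T7 designation indicates that the coding sequence can also be transcribed in vitro to make mRNA, which fits the associated work on targeted gene disruption in somatic zebrafish cells. The depositor advises confirming the plasmid's structure by diagnostic digest before use, a sensible precaution for highly repetitive TAL arrays.
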