>Addgene plasmid #42770 | TAL3307 | depositor partial sequence | sequence record 57890 | TAL3307 sequence 2430 bps
TCTAGAGCTAGCACCATGGACTACAAAGACCATGACGGTGATTATAAAGATCATGACATCGATTACAAGG
ATGACGATGACAAGATGGCCCCCAAGAAGAAGAGGAAGGTGGGCATTCACCGCGGGGTACCTATGGTGGA
CTTGAGGACACTCGGTTATTCGCAACAGCAACAGGAGAAAATCAAGCCTAAGGTCAGGAGCACCGTCGCG
CAACACCACGAGGCGCTTGTGGGGCATGGCTTCACTCATGCGCATATTGTCGCGCTTTCACAGCACCCTG
CGGCGCTTGGGACGGTGGCTGTCAAATACCAAGATATGATTGCGGCCCTGCCCGAAGCCACGCACGAGGC
AATTGTAGGGGTCGGTAAACAGTGGTCGGGAGCGCGAGCACTTGAGGCGCTGCTGACTGTGGCGGGTGAG
CTTAGGGGGCCTCCGCTCCAGCTCGACACCGGGCAGCTGCTGAAGATCGCGAAGAGAGGGGGAGTAACAG
CGGTAGAGGCAGTGCACGCCTGGCGCAATGCGCTCACCGGGGCCCCCTTGAACCTGACCCCAGACCAGGT
AGTCGCAATCGCGTCACATGACGGGGGAAAGCAAGCCCTGGAAACCGTGCAAAGGTTGTTGCCGGTCCTT
TGTCAAGACCACGGCCTTACACCGGAGCAAGTCGTGGCCATTGCAAGCAACATCGGTGGCAAACAGGCTC
TTGAGACGGTTCAGAGACTTCTCCCAGTTCTCTGTCAAGCCCACGGGCTGACTCCCGATCAAGTTGTAGC
GATTGCGAATAACAATGGAGGGAAACAAGCATTGGAGACTGTCCAACGGCTCCTTCCCGTGTTGTGTCAA
GCCCACGGTTTGACGCCTGCACAAGTGGTCGCCATCGCCAGCCATGATGGCGGTAAGCAGGCGCTGGAAA
CAGTACAGCGCCTGCTGCCTGTACTGTGCCAGGATCATGGACTGACCCCAGACCAGGTAGTCGCAATCGC
GAACAATAATGGGGGAAAGCAAGCCCTGGAAACCGTGCAAAGGTTGTTGCCGGTCCTTTGTCAAGACCAC
GGCCTTACACCGGAGCAAGTCGTGGCCATTGCATCCCACGACGGTGGCAAACAGGCTCTTGAGACGGTTC
AGAGACTTCTCCCAGTTCTCTGTCAAGCCCACGGGCTGACTCCCGATCAAGTTGTAGCGATTGCGTCGCA
TGACGGAGGGAAACAAGCATTGGAGACTGTCCAACGGCTCCTTCCCGTGTTGTGTCAAGCCCACGGTTTG
ACGCCTGCACAAGTGGTCGCCATCGCCAGCCATGATGGCGGTAAGCAGGCGCTGGAAACAGTACAGCGCC
TGCTGCCTGTACTGTGCCAGGATCATGGACTGACCCCAGACCAGGTAGTCGCAATCGCGTCGAACATTGG
GGGAAAGCAAGCCCTGGAAACCGTGCAAAGGTTGTTGCCGGTCCTTTGTCAAGACCACGGCCTTACACCG
GAGCAAGTCGTGGCCATTGCAAGCAATGGGGGTGGCAAACAGGCTCTTGAGACGGTTCAGAGACTTCTCC
CAGTTCTCTGTCAAGCCCACGGGCTGACTCCCGATCAAGTTGTAGCGATTGCGTCGAACATTGGAGGGAA
ACAAGCATTGGAGACTGTCCAACGGCTCCTTCCCGTGTTGTGTCAAGCCCACGGTTTGACGCCTGCACAA
GTGGTCGCCATCGCCTCCAATATTGGCGGTAAGCAGGCGCTGGAAACAGTACAGCGCCTGCTGCCTGTAC
TGTGCCAGGATCATGGACTGACCCCAGACCAGGTAGTCGCAATCGCGAACAATAATGGGGGAAAGCAAGC
CCTGGAAACCGTGCAAAGGTTGTTGCCGGTCCTTTGTCAAGACCACGGCCTTACACCGGAGCAAGTCGTG
GCCATTGCAAATAATAACGGTGGCAAACAGGCTCTTGAGACGGTTCAGAGACTTCTCCCAGTTCTCTGTC
AAGCCCACGGGCTGACTCCCGATCAAGTTGTAGCGATTGCGTCCAACGGTGGAGGGAAACAAGCATTGGA
GACTGTCCAACGGCTCCTTCCCGTGTTGTGTCAAGCCCACGGTTTGACGCCTGCACAAGTGGTCGCCATC
GCCAACAACAACGGCGGTAAGCAGGCGCTGGAAACAGTACAGCGCCTGCTGCCTGTACTGTGCCAGGATC
ATGGACTGACACCCGAACAGGTGGTCGCCATTGCTTCTAACATCGGAGGACGGCCAGCCTTGGAGTCCAT
CGTAGCCCAATTGTCCAGGCCCGATCCCGCGTTGGCTGCGTTAACGAATGACCATCTGGTGGCGTTGGCA
TGTCTTGGTGGACGACCCGCGCTCGATGCAGTCAAAAAGGGTCTGCCTCATGCTCCCGCATTGATCAAAA
GAACCAACCGGCGGATTCCCGAGAGAACTTCCCATCGAGTCGCGGGATCC
