>Addgene plasmid #42770 | TAL3307 | addgene partial sequence | sequence record 60766 | JDS-TALEN-F 5'-TAGGGGTCGGTAAACAGTGG-3'
TGTGGCGGGTGAGCTTAGGGGGCCTCCGCTCCAGCTCGACACCGGGCAGCTGCTGAAGATCGCGAAGAGA
GGGGGAGTAACAGCGGTAGAGGCAGTGCACGCCTGGCGCAATGCGCTCACCGGGGCCCCCTTGAACCTGA
CCCCAGACCAGGTAGTCGCAATCGCGTCACATGACGGGGGAAAGCAAGCCCTGGAAACCGTGCAAAGGTT
GTTGCCGGTCCTTTGTCAAGACCACGGCCTTACACCGGAGCAAGTCGTGGCCATTGCAAGCAACATCGGT
GGCAAACAGGCTCTTGAGACGGTTCAGAGACTTCTCCCAGTTCTCTGTCAAGCCCACGGGCTGACTCCCG
ATCAAGTTGTAGCGATTGCGAATAACAATGGAGGGAAACAAGCATTGGAGACTGTCCAACGGCTCCTTCC
CGTGTTGTGTCAAGCCCACGGTTTGACGCCTGCACAAGTGGTCGCCATCGCCAGCCATGATGGCGGTAAG
CAGGCGCTGGAAACAGTACAGCGCCTGCTGCCTGTACTGTGCCAGGATCATGGACTGACCCCAGACCAGG
TAGTCGCAATCGCGAACAATAATGGGGGAAAGCAAGCCCTGGAAACCGTGCAAAGGTTGTTGCCGGTCCT
TTGTCAAGACCACGGCCTTACACCGGAGCAAGTCGTGGCCATTGCATCCCACGACGGTGGCAAACAGGCT
CTTGAGACGGTTCAGAGACTTCTCCCAGTTCTCTGTCAAGCCCACGGGCTGACTCCCGATCAAGTTGTAG
CGATTGCGTCGCATGACGGAGGGAAACAAGCATTGGAGACTGTCCAACGGCTCCTTCCCGTGTTGTGTCA
AGCCCACGGTTTGACGCCTGCACAAGTGGTCGCCATCGCCAGCC
